>Addgene plasmid #243919 | pUPD3_PARTPRM_Pem7 | addgene full sequence | sequence record 488100 | Addgene NGS Result
GGTCTCGGGAGGTTGACAATTAATCATCGGCATAGTATATCGGCATAGTATAATACGACCAAACGAGACC
ACTCATCGCCCAATCACTAGTGAATTCGTTCTATAGTGTCACCTAAATACCATAGAGCCGTTGGTCATAG
CTGTTTCCTGTCCAGGCATCATGACACGGTTATCCACAGAATCAGGGGATAACGCAGGAAAGAACATGTG
AGCAAAAGGCCAGCAAAAGGCCAGGAACCGTAAAAAGGCCGCGTTGCTGGCGTTTTTCCATAGGCTCCGC
CCCCCTGACGAGCATCACAAAAATCGACGCTCAAGTCAGAGGTGGCGAAACCCGACAGGACTATAAAGAT
ACCAGGCGTTTCCCCCTGGAAGCTCCCTCGTGCGCTCTCCTGTTCCGACCCTGCCGCTTACCGGATACCT
GTCCGCCTTTCTCCCTTCGGGAAGCGTGGCGCTTTCTCATAGCTCACGCTGTAGGTATCTCAGTTCGGTG
TAGGTCGTTCGCTCCAAGCTGGGCTGTGTGCACGAACCCCCCGTTCAGCCCGACCGCTGCGCCTTATCCG
GTAACTATCGTCTTGAGTCCAACCCGGTAAGACACGACTTATCGCCACTGGCAGCAGCCACTGGTAACAG
GATTAGCAGAGCGAGGTATGTAGGCGGTGCTACAGAGTTCTTGAAGTGGTGGCCTAACTACGGCTACACT
AGAAGAACAGTATTTGGTATCTGCGCTCTGCTGAAGCCAGTTACCTTCGGAAAAAGAGTTGGTAGCTCTT
GATCCGGCAAACAAACCACCGCTGGTAGCGGTGGTTTTTTTGTTTGCAAGCAGCAGATTACGCGCAGAAA
AAAAGGATCTCAAGAAGATCCTTTGATCTTTTCTACGGGGTCTGACGCTCAGTGGAACGAAAACTCACGT
TAAGGGATTTTGGTCATGAGATTATCAAAAAGGATCTTCACCTAGATCCTTTTGTGATGATCGGCACGTA
AGAGGTTCCAACTTTCACCATAATGAAATAAGATCACTACCGGGCGTATTTTTTGAGTTATCGAGATTTT
CAGGAGCTAAGGAAGCTAAAATGGAGAAAAAAATCACTGGATATACCACCGTTGATATATCCCAATGGCA
TCGTAAAGAACATTTTGAGGCATTTCAGTCAGTTGCTCAATGTACCTATAACCAGACCGTTCAGCTGGAT
ATTACGGCCTTTTTAAAGACCGTAAAGAAAAATAAGCACAAGTTTTATCCGGCCTTTATTCACATTCTTG
CCCGCCTGATGAATGCTCATCCGGAATTCCGTATGGCAATGAAAGACGGTGAGCTGGTGATATGGGATAG
TGTTCACCCTTGTTACACCGTTTTCCATGAGCAAACTGAAACGTTTTCATCGCTCTGGAGTGAATACCAC
GACGATTTCCGGCAGTTTCTACACATATATTCGCAAGATGTGGCGTGTTACGGTGAAAACCTGGCCTATT
TCCCTAAAGGGTTTATTGAGAATATGTTTTTCGTGTCAGCCAATCCCTGGGTGAGTTTCACCAGTTTTGA
TTTAAACGTGGCCAATATGGACAACTTCTTCGCCCCCGTTTTCACCATGGGCAAATATTATACGCAAGGC
GACAAGGTGCTGATGCCGCTGGCGATTCAGGTTCATCATGCCGTTTGTGATGGCTTCCATGTCGGCAGAA
TGCTTAATGAATTACAACAGTACTGCGATGAGTGGCAGGGCGGGGCGTAATTTTTTTAAGGCAGTTATTG
GTGCCCTTAAACGCCTGGTTGCTACGCCTGAATAAGTGATAATAAGCGGATGAATGGCAGAAATTCGATG
ATAAGCTGTCAAACATGATGT
[125 nt withheld, positions 1842-1966]
C
[91 nt withheld, positions 1968-2058]
AGGGTGATGGTTCACGTAGTGGGCCAGCGCCCTGATAGACGGTTTTTCGCCCTTTGACGTTGGAGTCCAC
GTTCTTT
[37 nt withheld, positions 2136-2172]
ACCCTATCTCGGTCTATTCTTTTGATTTATAAGGGATTTTGCCGATTTCGGCCTATTGGTTAAAAAATGA
GCTGATTTAACAAAAATTTAACGCGAATTTTAACAAAATATTAACGCTTACAATTTTAACATTGTAGAAA
CGCATGTAAAACGACGGCCAGTGAATTGTAATACGACTCACTATAGGGTGAATTCCGCTTAGGACCTTAG
ATATTGATCTCAA
Features (pLannotate 1.2.2; 9 found; start..end, strand, type, name):
     12..59      +  promoter       EM7 promoter: synthetic bacterial promoter&nbsp
    100..118     -  promoter       SP6 promoter: promoter for bacteriophage SP6 RNA polymerase
    265..853     -  rep_origin     ori: high-copy-number ColE1/pMB1/pBR322/pUC origin of replication
    968..1070    +  promoter       cat promoter: promoter of the E. coli cat gene encoding chloramphenicol acetyltransferase
   1071..1727    +  CDS            cat: CAT_ECOLX - Experimental evidence at protein level: Swiss-Prot protein existence level 1. This enzyme is an effector of chloramphenicol resistance in bacteria. From Escherichia coli. This protein is used as a marker in many commonly used cloning vectors, such as pACYC184.
   1815..1832    -  promoter       tet promoter (fragment): E. coli promoter for tetracycline efflux protein gene
   1843..2298    +  rep_origin     f1 ori (sequence partly withheld): f1 bacteriophage origin of replication; arrow indicates direction of (+) strand synthesis
   2317..2338    -  CDS            lacZα (fragment): LacZα fragment of β-galactosidase; lacZ fragment
   2341..2359    +  promoter       T7 promoter: promoter for bacteriophage T7 RNA polymerase
