[The description below was written by a language model from this plasmid's Addgene catalogue record and pLannotate feature annotations shown in this document.]
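Description:
pUPD3_PARTPRM_Pem7 is a small (about 2.4 kb) GoldenBraid2.0 part-domestication plasmid that stores a single standardized promoter part for use in E. coli and related enteric bacteria. It is built on the pUPD3 entry vector, which replicates at high copy from a ColE1/pUC-type origin and is selected with chloramphenicol through a cat gene driven by its native cat promoter. The backbone also carries an f1 bacteriophage origin, which can support single-stranded DNA production. T7 and SP6 phage promoters flank the cloning region, alongside a short residual lacZα fragment. That fragment is presumably left over from a screening cassette displaced when the part was inserted, although the record does not say so. A small tet promoter fragment is also annotated and appears to be a backbone remnant.

The payload is Pem7 (the EM7 promoter), a 48 bp synthetic bacterial promoter described as strong and constitutive. The part is the promoter alone and does not include a ribosome binding site, so translation initiation signals must be supplied by a separate part during assembly. Although it is catalogued as a bacterial expression vector, the plasmid has no coding sequence downstream of Pem7 and is not itself an expression construct. It serves as a level-0 donor from which the promoter is released and joined by Golden Gate (type IIS restriction–ligation) cloning to RBS, coding sequence and terminator parts, forming transcriptional units in GoldenBraid destination vectors. It is typically used where strong, unregulated transcription of a gene of interest is wanted in a modular bacterial design. The specific restriction sites and overhangs that define the part position are not given in the record.
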