Addgene plasmid #243919: pUPD3_PARTPRM_Pem7
Purpose: GoldenBraid2.0 Strong, constitutive promoter, not including ribosome binding site.
Depositing lab: Christophe Herman. Depositing organization: Baylor College of Medicine. Publication: GoldenBraid2.0 E. coli: a comprehensive and characterized toolkit for enterics. Cooke MB, Welch KT, Ramirez LD, Wen AX, Marciano DC, Herman C. Synth Biol (Oxf). 2025 Aug 14;10(1):ysaf015. doi: 10.1093/synbio/ysaf015. eCollection 2025. PubMed 40927394.
Backbone
  Vector backbone: pUPD3
  Vector type: Bacterial Expression
Growth in bacteria
  Bacterial resistance: Chloramphenicol, 25 μg/mL
  Growth temperature: 37°C
  Growth strain: DH5alpha
  Copy number: High Copy
Gene/Insert
  Gene/Insert name: Pem7
  Species: Synthetic
  Insert size (bp): 48
  Cloning method: Golden Gate
Terms and licenses: Academic/Nonprofit Terms; Industry Terms: Not Available to Industry
How to cite: pUPD3_PARTPRM_Pem7 was a gift from Christophe Herman (Addgene plasmid # 243919 ; http://n2t.net/addgene:243919 ; RRID:Addgene_243919)
